>Addgene plasmid #132963 | plk1 WT GFP-myc | addgene full sequence | sequence record 265925 | Addgene NGS Result
TAGTTATTAATAGTAATCAATTACGGGGTCATTAGTTCATAGCCCATATATGGAGTTCCGCGTTACATAA
CTTACGGTAAATGGCCCGCCTGGCTGACCGCCCAACGACCCCCGCCCATTGACGTCAATAATGACGTATG
TTCCCATAGTAACGCCAATAGGGACTTTCCATTGACGTCAATGGGTGGAGTATTTACGGTAAACTGCCCA
CTTGGCAGTACATCAAGTGTATCATATGCCAAGTACGCCCCCTATTGACGTCAATGACGGTAAATGGCCC
GCCTGGCATTATGCCCAGTACATGACCTTATGGGACTTTCCTACTTGGCAGTACATCTACGTATTAGTCA
TCGCTATTACCATGGTGATGCGGTTTTGGCAGTACATCAATGGGCGTGGATAGCGGTTTGACTCACGGGG
ATTTCCAAGTCTCCACCCCATTGACGTCAATGGGAGTTTGTTTTGGCACCAAAATCAACGGGACTTTCCA
AAATGTCGTAACAACTCCGCCCCATTGACGCAAATGGGCGGTAGGCGTGTACGGTGGGAGGTCTATATAA
GCAGAGCTGGTTTAGTGAACCGTCAGATCCGCTAGCGCTACCGGTCGCCACCATGGTGAGCAAGGGCGAG
GAGCTGTTCACCGGGGTGGTGCCCATCCTGGTCGAGCTGGACGGCGACGTAAACGGCCACAAGTTCAGCG
TGTCCGGCGAGGGCGAGGGCGATGCCACCTACGGCAAGCTGACCCTGAAGTTCATCTGCACCACCGGCAA
GCTGCCCGTGCCCTGGCCCACCCTCGTGACCACCCTGACCTACGGCGTGCAGTGCTTCAGCCGCTACCCC
GACCACATGAAGCAGCACGACTTCTTCAAGTCCGCCATGCCCGAAGGCTACGTCCAGGAGCGCACCATCT
TCTTCAAGGACGACGGCAACTACAAGACCCGCGCCGAGGTGAAGTTCGAGGGCGACACCCTGGTGAACCG
CATCGAGCTGAAGGGCATCGACTTCAAGGAGGACGGCAACATCCTGGGGCACAAGCTGGAGTACAACTAC
AACAGCCACAACGTCTATATCATGGCCGACAAGCAGAAGAACGGCATCAAGGTGAACTTCAAGATCCGCC
ACAACATCGAGGACGGCAGCGTGCAGCTCGCCGACCACTACCAGCAGAACACCCCCATCGGCGACGGCCC
CGTGCTGCTGCCCGACAACCACTACCTGAGCACCCAGTCCGCCCTGAGCAAAGACCCCAACGAGAAGCGC
GATCACATGGTCCTGCTGGAGTTCGTGACCGCCGCCGGGATCACTCTCGGCATGGACGAGCTGTACAAGT
CCGGACTCAGATCTCGAGGTGAACAAAAACTCATCTCAGAAGAGGATCTGAGTGCTGCAGTGACTGCAGG
GAAGCTGGCACGGGCACCGGCCGACCCTGGGAAAGCCGGGGTCCCCGGAGTTGCAGCTCCCGGAGCTCCG
GCGGCGGCTCCACCGGCGAAAGAGATCCCGGAGGTCCTAGTGGACCCACGCAGCCGGCGGCGCTATGTGC
GGGGCCGCTTTTTGGGCAAGGGCGGCTTTGCCAAGTGCTTCGAGATCTCGGACGCGGACACCAAGGAGGT
GTTCGCGGGCAAGATTGTGCCTAAGTCTCTGCTGCTCAAGCCGCACCAGAGGGAGAAGATGTCCATGGAA
ATATCCATTCACCGCAGCCTCGCCCACCAGCACGTCGTAGGATTCCACGGCTTTTTCGAGGACAACGACT
TCGTGTTCGTGGTGTTGGAGCTCTGCCGCCGGAGGTCTCTCCTGGAGCTGCACAAGAGGAGGAAAGCCCT
GACTGAGCCTGAGGCCCGATACTACCTACGGCAAATTGTGCTTGGCTGCCAGTACCTGCACCGAAACCGA
GTTATTCATCGAGACCTCAAGCTGGGCAACCTTTTCCTGAATGAAGATCTGGAGGTGAAAATAGGGGATT
TTGGACTGGCAACCAAAGTCGAATATGACGGGGAGAGGAAGAAGACCCTGTGTGGGACTCCTAATTACAT
AGCTCCCGAGGTGCTGAGCAAGAAAGGGCACAGTTTCGAGGTGGATGTGTGGTCCATTGGGTGTATCATG
TATACCTTGTTAGTGGGCAAACCACCTTTTGAGACTTCTTGCCTAAAAGAGACCTACCTCCGGATCAAGA
AGAATGAATACAGTATTCCCAAGCACATCAACCCCGTGGCCGCCTCCCTCATCCAGAAGATGCTTCAGAC
AGATCCCACTGCCCGCCCAACCATTAACGAGCTGCTTAATGACGAGTTCTTTACTTCTGGCTATATCCCT
GCCCGTCTCCCCATCACCTGCCTGACCATTCCACCAAGGTTTTCGATTGCTCCCAGCAGCCTGGACCCCA
GCAACCGGAAGCCCCTCACAGTCCTCAATAAAGGCTTGGAGAACCCCCTGCCTGAGCGTCCCCGGGAAAA
AGAAGAACCAGTGGTTCGAGAGACAGGTGAGGTGGTCGACTGCCACCTCAGTGACATGCTGCAGCAGCTG
CACAGTGTCAATGCCTCCAAGCCCTCGGAGCGTGGGCTGGTCAGGCAAGAGGAGGCTGAGGATCCTGCCT
GCATCCCCATCTTCTGGGTCAGCAAGTGGGTGGACTATTCGGACAAGTACGGCCTTGGGTATCAGCTCTG
TGATAACAGCGTGGGGGTGCTCTTCAATGACTCAACACGCCTCATCCTCTACAATGATGGTGACAGCCTG
CAGTACATAGAGCGTGACGGCACTGAGTCCTACCTCACCGTGAGTTCCCATCCCAACTCCTTGATGAAGA
AGATCACCCTCCTTAAATATTTCCGCAATTACATGAGCGAGCACTTGCTGAAGGCAGGTGCCAACATCAC
GCCGCGCGAAGGTGATGAGCTCGCCCGGCTGCCCTACCTACGGACCTGGTTCCGCACCCGCAGCGCCATC
ATCCTGCACCTCAGCAACGGCAGCGTGCAGATCAACTTCTTCCAGGATCACACCAAGCTCATCTTGTGCC
CACTGATGGCAGCCGTGACCTACATCGACGAGAAGCGGGACTTCCGCACATACCGCCTGAGTCTCCTGGA
GGAGTACGGCTGCTGCAAGGAGCTGGCCAGCCGGCTCCGCTACGCCCGCACTATGGTGGACAAGCTGCTG
AGCTCACGCTCGGCCAGCAACCGTCTCAAGGCCTCCAAGGTACCGCGGGCCCGGGATCCACCGGATCTAG
ATAACTGATCATAATCAGCCATACCACATTTGTAGAGGTTTTACTTGCTTTAAAAAACCTCCCACACCTC
CCCCTGAACCTGAAACATAAAATGAATGCAATTGTTGTTGTTAACTTGTTTATTGCAGCTTATAATGGTT
ACAAATAAAGCAATAGCATCACAAATTTCACAAATAAAGCATTTTTTTCACTGCATTCTAGTTGTGGTTT
GTCCAAACTCATCAATGTATCTTAACGCGTAAATTGTAAGCGTTAATATTTTGTTAAAATTCGCGTTAAA
TTTTTGTTAAATCAGCTCATTTTTTAACCAATAGGCCGAAATCGGCAAAATCCCTTATAAATCAAAAGAA
TAGACCGAGATAGGGT
[37 nt withheld, positions 3587-3623]
AAAGAACGTGGACTCCAACGTCAAAGG
[49 nt withheld, positions 3651-3699]
T
[91 nt withheld, positions 3701-3791]
G
[124 nt withheld, positions 3793-3916]
CAGGTGGCACTTTTCGGGGAAATGTGCGCGGAACCCCTATTTGTTTATTTTTCTAAATACATTCAAATAT
GTATCCGCTCATGAGACAATAACCCTGATAAATGCTTCAATAATATTGAAAAAGGAAGAGTCCTGAGGCG
GAAAGAACCAGCTGTGGAATGTGTGTCAGTTAGGGTGTGGAAAGTCCCCAGGCTCCCCAGCAGGCAGAAG
TATGCAAAGCATGCATCTCAATTAGTCAGCAACCAGGTGTGGAAAGTCCCCAGGCTCCCCAGCAGGCAGA
AGTATGCAAAGCATGCATCTCAATTAGTCAGCAACCATAGTCCCGCCCCTAACTCCGCCCATCCCGCCCC
TAACTCCGCCCAGTTCCGCCCATTCTCCGCCCCATGGCTGACTAATTTTTTTTATTTATGCAGAGGCCGA
GGCCGCCTCGGCCTCTGAGCTATTCCAGAAGTAGTGAGGAGGCTTTTTTGGAGGCCTAGGCTTTTGCAAA
GATCGATCAAGAGACAGGATGAGGATCGTTTCGCATGATTGAACAAGATGGATTGCACGCAGGTTCTCCG
GCCGCTTGGGTGGAGAGGCTATTCGGCTATGACTGGGCACAACAGACAATCGGCTGCTCTGATGCCGCCG
TGTTCCGGCTGTCAGCGCAGGGGCGCCCGGTTCTTTTTGTCAAGACCGACCTGTCCGGTGCCCTGAATGA
ACTGCAAGACGAGGCAGCGCGGCTATCGTGGCTGGCCACGACGGGCGTTCCTTGCGCAGCTGTGCTCGAC
GTTGTCACTGAAGCGGGAAGGGACTGGCTGCTATTGGGCGAAGTGCCGGGGCAGGATCTCCTGTCATCTC
ACCTTGCTCCTGCCGAGAAAGTATCCATCATGGCTGATGCAATGCGGCGGCTGCATACGCTTGATCCGGC
TACCTGCCCATTCGACCACCAAGCGAAACATCGCATCGAGCGAGCACGTACTCGGATGGAAGCCGGTCTT
GTCGATCAGGATGATCTGGACGAAGAGCATCAGGGGCTCGCGCCAGCCGAACTGTTCGCCAGGCTCAAGG
CGAGCATGCCCGACGGCGAGGATCTCGTCGTGACCCATGGCGATGCCTGCTTGCCGAATATCATGGTGGA
AAATGGCCGCTTTTCTGGATTCATCGACTGTGGCCGGCTGGGTGTGGCGGACCGCTATCAGGACATAGCG
TTGGCTACCCGTGATATTGCTGAAGAGCTTGGCGGCGAATGGGCTGACCGCTTCCTCGTGCTTTACGGTA
TCGCCGCTCCCGATTCGCAGCGCATCGCCTTCTATCGCCTTCTTGACGAGTTCTTCTGAGCGGGACTCTG
GGGTTCGAAATGACCGACCAAGCGACGCCCAACCTGCCATCACGAGATTTCGATTCCACCGCCGCCTTCT
ATGAAAGGTTGGGCTTCGGAATCGTTTTCCGGGACGCCGGCTGGATGATCCTCCAGCGCGGGGATCTCAT
GCTGGAGTTCTTCGCCCACCCTAGGGGGAGGCTAACTGAAACACGGAAGGAGACAATACCGGAAGGAACC
CGCGCTATGACGGCAATAAAAAGACAGAATAAAACGCACGGTGTTGGGTCGTTTGTTCATAAACGCGGGG
TTCGGTCCCAGGGCTGGCACTCTGTCGATACCCCACCGAGACCCCATTGGGGCCAATACGCCCGCGTTTC
TTCCTTTTCCCCACCCCACCCCCCAAGTTCGGGTGAAGGCCCAGGGCTCGCAGCCAACGTCGGGGCGGCA
GGCCCTGCCATAGCCTCAGGTTACTCATATATACTTTAGATTGATTTAAAACTTCATTTTTAATTTAAAA
GGATCTAGGTGAAGATCCTTTTTGATAATCTCATGACCAAAATCCCTTAACGTGAGTTTTCGTTCCACTG
AGCGTCAGACCCCGTAGAAAAGATCAAAGGATCTTCTTGAGATCCTTTTTTTCTGCGCGTAATCTGCTGC
TTGCAAACAAAAAAACCACCGCTACCAGCGGTGGTTTGTTTGCCGGATCAAGAGCTACCAACTCTTTTTC
CGAAGGTAACTGGCTTCAGCAGAGCGCAGATACCAAATACTGTTCTTCTAGTGTAGCCGTAGTTAGGCCA
CCACTTCAAGAACTCTGTAGCACCGCCTACATACCTCGCTCTGCTAATCCTGTTACCAGTGGCTGCTGCC
AGTGGCGATAAGTCGTGTCTTACCGGGTTGGACTCAAGACGATAGTTACCGGATAAGGCGCAGCGGTCGG
GCTGAACGGGGGGTTCGTGCACACAGCCCAGCTTGGAGCGAACGACCTACACCGAACTGAGATACCTACA
GCGTGAGCTATGAGAAAGCGCCACGCTTCCCGAAGGGAGAAAGGCGGACAGGTATCCGGTAAGCGGCAGG
GTCGGAACAGGAGAGCGCACGAGGGAGCTTCCAGGGGGAAACGCCTGGTATCTTTATAGTCCTGTCGGGT
TTCGCCACCTCTGACTTGAGCGTCGATTTTTGTGATGCTCGTCAGGGGGGCGGAGCCTATGGAAAAACGC
CAGCAACGCGGCCTTTTTACGGTTCCTGGCCTTTTGCTGGCCTTTTGCTCACATGTTCTTTCCTGCGTTA
TCCCCTGATTCTGTGGATAACCGTATTACCGCCATGCAT
Features (pLannotate 1.2.2; 16 found; start..end, strand, type, name):
     61..364     +  enhancer       CMV enhancer: human cytomegalovirus immediate early enhancer
    365..568     +  promoter       CMV promoter: human cytomegalovirus (CMV) immediate early promoter
    613..1329    +  CDS            EGFP: EGFP is a basic (constitutively fluorescent) green fluorescent protein published in 1996, derived from Aequorea victoria. It is reported to be a rapidly-maturing weak dimer with moderate acid sensitivity.
   1330..1348    +  misc_feature   MCS (fragment): multiple cloning site
   1378..3186    +  CDS            PLK1: PLK1_HUMAN - Also known as PLK. Experimental evidence at protein level: Swiss-Prot protein existence level 1. Serine/threonine-protein kinase that performs several important functions throughout M phase of the cell cycle, including the regulation of centrosome maturation and spindle assembly, the removal of cohesins from chromosome arms, the inactivation of anaphase- promoting complex/cyclosome (APC/C) inhibitors, and the regulation of mitotic exit and cytokinesis. Polo-like kinase proteins acts by binding and phosphorylating proteins are that already phosphorylated on a specific motif recogni
   3189..3214    +  misc_feature   MCS (fragment): multiple cloning site
   3226..3310    +  CDS            large T antigen (fragment): large T antigen from SV40 (simian virus 40)
   3333..3454    +  polyA_signal   SV40 poly(A) signal: SV40 polyadenylation signal
   3488..3916    -  rep_origin     f1 ori (sequence partly withheld): f1 bacteriophage origin of replication; arrow indicates direction of (+) strand synthesis
   3943..4047    +  promoter       AmpR promoter: bla
   4049..4406    +  promoter       SV40 promoter: SV40 enhancer and early promoter
   4441..5235    +  CDS            NeoR/KanR: aminoglycoside phosphotransferase from Tn5; aph(3')-II (or nptII); confers resistance to neomycin, kanamycin, and G418 (Geneticin®)
   5256..5408    +  CDS            ble (fragment): BLE_KLEPN - Experimental evidence at protein level: Swiss-Prot protein existence level 1. Binding protein with a strong affinity to the bleomycin family of antibiotics. Binds to CL990; an antimitotic-antibiotic compound. From Klebsiella pneumoniae.
   5467..5514    +  polyA_signal   HSV TK poly(A) signal: herpes simplex virus thymidine kinase polyadenylation signal (Cole and Stacy, 1985)
   5605..5621    -  polyA_signal   bGH poly(A) signal (fragment): bovine growth hormone polyadenylation signal
   5843..6431    +  rep_origin     ori: high-copy-number ColE1/pMB1/pBR322/pUC origin of replication
