[The description below was written by a language model from this plasmid's Addgene catalogue record and pLannotate feature annotations shown in this document.]
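Description:
plk1 WT GFP-myc is a mammalian expression plasmid built on the pEGFP-C1 backbone that produces wild-type human Polo-like kinase 1 (PLK1) fused to the C-terminus of EGFP. Transcription is driven by the human cytomegalovirus immediate-early enhancer and promoter. The EGFP coding sequence is followed by a short remnant of the multiple cloning site and then the PLK1 open reading frame, with the SV40 polyadenylation signal terminating the message. The construct name indicates a myc epitope, but no myc tag is annotated in the feature table. The roughly 30-nucleotide unannotated gap between the cloning-site fragment and the start of PLK1 could accommodate one, though the record does not confirm its position. A small fragment annotated as SV40 large T antigen just upstream of the poly(A) signal is part of the SV40-derived terminator region, not an expressed element.

The plasmid replicates in E. coli from a high-copy ColE1/pUC-type origin and also carries an f1 phage origin for single-stranded DNA production. A single Tn5 aminoglycoside phosphotransferase gene (NeoR/KanR) serves both hosts. A bacterial bla-type promoter drives it for kanamycin selection, while the adjacent SV40 enhancer/early promoter and an HSV TK poly(A) signal allow G418 selection of stably transfected mammalian cells. The short ble and bGH poly(A) fragments appear to be backbone remnants or incidental annotation matches.

By making PLK1 fluorescent, the construct allows the kinase's localisation and dynamics to be followed in cells, for example at the centrosome. The stated purpose is to study early mitotic events, mitotic progression, and control of cell-cycle re-entry after DNA damage. As the wild-type version, it presumably also serves as a reference for mutant forms.
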