Addgene plasmid #132963: plk1 WT GFP-myc
Purpose: To study the processes involved in early mitotic events, mitotic progression, and control of re-entry after DNA damage
Depositing lab: Michael Yaffe. Depositing organization: Massachusetts Institute of Technology. Publication: Functional dynamics of Polo-like kinase 1 at the centrosome. Kishi K, van Vugt MA, Okamoto K, Hayashi Y, Yaffe MB. Mol Cell Biol. 2009 Jun;29(11):3134-50. doi: 10.1128/MCB.01663-08. Epub 2009 Mar 23. PubMed 19307309.
Backbone
  Vector backbone: pEGFP-C1
  Vector type: Mammalian Expression
  Selectable markers: Neomycin (select with G418)
Growth in bacteria
  Bacterial resistance: Kanamycin, 50 μg/mL
  Growth temperature: 37°C
  Growth strain: DH5alpha
  Copy number: Unknown
Gene/Insert
  Gene/Insert name: polo-like kinase 1
  Species: H. sapiens (human)
  Entrez Gene: PLK1 (a.k.a. PLK, STPK13)
Terms and licenses: Academic/Nonprofit Terms; Industry Terms: Not Available to Industry
How to cite: plk1 WT GFP-myc was a gift from Michael Yaffe (Addgene plasmid # 132963 ; http://n2t.net/addgene:132963 ; RRID:Addgene_132963)
